>Addgene plasmid #14718 | pBABE H-Ras 12V, 189L | addgene partial sequence | sequence record 45442 | pBABE-5
ATATAGCTGGTGGTGGTGGGCGCCGTCGGTGTGGGCAAGAGTGCGCTGACCATCCAGCTGATCCAGAACC
ATTTTGTGGACGAATACGACCCCACTATAGAGGATTCCTACCGGAAGCAGGTGGTCATTGATGGGGAGAC
GTGCCTGTTGGACATCCTGGATACCGCCGGCCAGGAGGAGTACAGCGCCATGCGGGACCAGTACATGCGC
ACCGGGGAGGGCTTCCTGTGTGTGTTTGCCATCAACAACACCAAGTCTTTTGAGGACATCCACCAGTACA
GGGAGCAGATCAAACGGGTGAAGGACTCGGATGACGTGCCCATGGTGCTGGTGGGGAACAAGTGTGACCT
GGCTGCACGCACTGTGGAATCTCGGCAGGCTCAGGACCTCGCCCGAAGCTACGGCATCCCCTACATCGAG
ACCTCGGCCAAGACCCGGCAGGGAGTGGAGGATGCCTTCTACACGTTGGTGCGTGAGATCCGGCAGCACA
AGCTGCGGAAGCTGAACCCTCCTGATGAGAGTGGCCCCGGCTGCATGAGCTGCAAGTGTGTGCTCCTCTG
AGAATTCGCCAGCACAGTGGTCGACCCTGTGGAATGTGTGTCAGTTAGGGTGTGGAAAGTCCCCAGGCTC
CCCAGCAGGCAGAAGTATGCAAAGCATGCATCTCAATTAGTCAGCAACCAGGTGTGGAAAGTCCCCAGGC
TCCCCAGCAGGCAGAAGTATGCAAAGCATGCATCTCAATTAGTCACNAACCATAGTCCCGCCCCTAACTC
CGCCCATCCCGCCCCTAACTCCGCCCAGTTCCGCCCATTCTCCGCCCCATGGCTGACTAATTTTTTTATT
TATGCAGAGCGAGCGCTCGCT
