[The description below was written by a language model from this plasmid's Addgene catalogue record.]
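Description:
pBABE H-Ras 12V, 189L is a retroviral mammalian expression plasmid built on the pBABE puro backbone (about 5.2 kb without insert) and carrying a roughly 580 bp human H-Ras (HRAS) coding insert placed by restriction enzyme cloning. It is maintained in E. coli as a high-copy plasmid under ampicillin selection, and transduced or transfected mammalian cells are selected with puromycin. No feature table accompanies the record, so individual elements are not itemised. In general, pBABE-type vectors are Moloney murine leukemia virus-derived: the insert is transcribed from the 5′ long terminal repeat, a packaging signal allows the transcript to be incorporated into virions when the plasmid is introduced into a packaging cell line, and the puromycin resistance gene is driven by a separate internal promoter. The promoter arrangement is not stated explicitly for this particular clone.

The insert bears two mutations. The valine substitution at position 12 is the classic oncogenic change that impairs GTP hydrolysis and locks Ras in its active, GTP-bound state. Position 189 is the final residue of the C-terminal CAAX motif, which determines which prenyl group is attached. A leucine at this position is generally understood to redirect the protein from farnesylation to geranylgeranylation, although the record itself does not describe the consequence. The construct belongs to a set of Ras family expression vectors made for analysing Ras function. It is suited to stable expression of an activated H-Ras with altered lipid modification, for example to examine how prenylation type affects membrane targeting, signalling, transformation or sensitivity to farnesyltransferase inhibition.
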