Addgene plasmid #14718: pBABE H-Ras 12V, 189L
Depositing lab: Adrienne Cox. Depositing organization: University of North Carolina at Chapel Hill. Publication: Mammalian expression vectors for Ras family proteins: generation and use of expression constructs to analyze Ras family function. Fiordalisi JJ, Johnson RL 2nd, Ulku AS, Der CJ, Cox AD. Methods Enzymol. 2001;332:3-36. doi: 10.1016/s0076-6879(01)32189-4. PubMed 11305105.
Backbone
  Vector backbone: pBABE puro
  Backbone size w/o insert (bp): 5169
  Vector type: Mammalian Expression, Retroviral
  Selectable markers: Puromycin
Growth in bacteria
  Bacterial resistance: Ampicillin, 100 μg/mL
  Growth temperature: 37°C
  Growth strain: DH5alpha
  Copy number: High Copy
Gene/Insert
  Gene/Insert name: H-ras
  Species: H. sapiens (human)
  Insert size (bp): 580
  Mutation: 12V, 189L
  Entrez Gene: HRAS (a.k.a. C-BAS/HAS, C-H-RAS, C-HA-RAS1, CTLO, H-RASIDX, HAMSV, HRAS1, RASH1, p21ras)
  Cloning method: Restriction Enzyme
  Sequencing primers: 5′ pBABE 5'; 3′ pBABE 3'
Resource information
  A portion of this plasmid was derived from a plasmid made by: Channing Der
Terms and licenses: Academic/Nonprofit Terms; Industry Terms: Not Available to Industry
How to cite: pBABE H-Ras 12V, 189L was a gift from Adrienne Cox (Addgene plasmid # 14718 ; http://n2t.net/addgene:14718 ; RRID:Addgene_14718)
